>Addgene plasmid #131371 | pJW4.31 | addgene full sequence | sequence record 260180 | Addgene NGS Result
TTGAGATCCTTTTTTTCTGCGCGTAATCTGCTGCTTGCAAACAAAAAAACCACCGCTACCAGCGGTGGTT
TGTTTGCCGGATCAAGAGCTACCAACTCTTTTTCCGAAGGTAACTGGCTTCAGCAGAGCGCAGATACCAA
ATACTGTCCTTCTAGTGTAGCCGTAGTTAGGCCACCACTTCAAGAACTCTGTAGCACCGCCTACATACCT
CGCTCTGCTAATCCTGTTACCAGTGGCTGCTGCCAGTGGCGATAAGTCGTGTCTTACCGGGTTGGACTCA
AGACGATAGTTACCGGATAAGGCGCAGCGGTCGGGCTGAACGGGGGGTTCGTGCACACAGCCCAGCTTGG
AGCGAACGACCTACACCGAACTGAGATACCTACAGCGTGAGCTATGAGAAAGCGCCACGCTTCCCGAAGG
GAGAAAGGCGGACAGGTATCCGGTAAGCGGCAGGGTCGGAACAGGAGAGCGCACGAGGGAGCTTCCAGGG
GGAAACGCCTGGTATCTTTATAGTCCTGTCGGGTTTCGCCACCTCTGACTTGAGCGTCGATTTTTGTGAT
GCTCGTCAGGGGGGCGGAGCCTATGGAAAAACGCCAGCAACGCGGCCTTTTTACGGTTCCTGGCCTTTTG
CTGGCCTTTTGCTCACATGTTCTTTCCTGCGTTATCCCCTGATTCTGTGGATAACCGTATTACCGCCTTT
GAGTGAGCTGATACCGCTCGCCGCAGCCGAACGACCGAGCGCAGCGAGTCAGTGAGCGAGGAAGCGGAAG
AGCGCCTGATGCGGTATTTTCTCCTTACGCATCTGTGCGGTATTTCACACCGCATAAATTCCGACACCAT
CGAATGGCGCAAAACCTTTCGCGGTATGGCATGATAGCGCCCGGAAGAGAGTCAATTCAGGGTGGTGAAT
GTGAAACCAGTAACGTTATACGATGTCGCAGAGTATGCCGGTGTCTCTTATCAGACCGTTTCCCGCGTGG
TGAACCAGGCCAGCCACGTTTCTGCGAAAACGCGGGAAAAAGTGGAAGCGGCGATGGCGGAGCTGAATTA
CATTCCCAACCGCGTGGCACAACAACTGGCGGGCAAACAGTCGTTGCTGATTGGCGTTGCCACCTCCAGT
CTGGCCCTGCACGCGCCGTCGCAAATTGTCGCGGCGATTAAATCTCGCGCCGATCAACTGGGTGCCAGCG
TGGTGGTGTCGATGGTAGAACGAAGCGGCGTCGAAGCCTGTAAAGCGGCGGTGCACAATCTTCTCGCGCA
ACGCGTCAGTGGGCTGATCATTAACTATCCGCTGGATGACCAGGATGCCATTGCTGTGGAAGCTGCCTGC
ACTAATGTTCCGGCGTTATTTCTTGATGTCTCTGACCAGACACCCATCAACAGTATTATTTTCTCCCATG
AAGACGGTACGCGACTGGGCGTGGAGCATCTGGTCGCATTGGGTCACCAGCAAATCGCGCTGTTAGCGGG
CCCATTAAGTTCTGTCTCGGCGCGTCTGCGTCTGGCTGGCTGGCATAAATATCTCACTCGCAATCAAATT
CAGCCGATAGCGGAACGGGAAGGCGACTGGAGTGCCATGTCCGGTTTTCAACAAACCATGCAAATGCTGA
ATGAGGGCATCGTTCCCACTGCGATGCTGGTTGCCAACGATCAGATGGCGCTGGGCGCAATGCGCGCCAT
TACCGAGTCCGGGCTGCGCGTTGGTGCGGATATCTCGGTAGTGGGATACGACGATACCGAAGACAGCTCA
TGTTATATCCCGCCGTTAACCACCATCAAACAGGATTTTCGCCTGCTGGGGCAAACCAGCGTGGACCGCT
TGCTGCAACTCTCTCAGGGCCAGGCGGTGAAGGGCAATCAGCTGTTGCCCGTCTCACTGGTGAAAAGAAA
AACCACGCTAGCGCCCAATACGCAAACCGCCTCTCCCCGCGCGTTGGCCGATTCATTAATGCAGCTGGCA
CGACAGGTTTCCCGACTGGAAAGCGGGCAGTGAGCGCAACGCAATTAATGTAAGTTAGCTCACTCATTAG
GCACCCCAGGCTTTACACTTTATGCTTCCGGCTCGTATGTTGTGTGGAATTGTGAGCGGATAACAATTTC
ACACAGGAAACAGCTATGACCATGATTACGGATTCACTGGCCGTCGTTTTACAACGTCGTGACTGGGAAA
ACCCTGGCGTTACCCAACTTAATCGCCTTGCAGCACATCCCCCTTTCGCCAGCTGGCGTAATAGCGAAGA
GGCCCGCACCGATCGCCCTTCCCAACAGTTGCGCAGCCTGAATGGCGAATGGCGCTTTGCCTGGTTTCCG
GCACCAGAAGCGGTGCCGGAAAGCTGGCTGGAGTGCGATCTTCCTGAGGCCGATACTGTCGTCGTCCCCT
CAAACTGGCAGATGCACGGTTACGATGCGCCCATCTACACCAACGTGACCTATCCCATTACGGTCAATCC
GCCGTTTGTTCCCACGGAGAATCCGACGGGTTGTTACTCGCTCACATTTAATGTTGATGAAAGCTGGCTA
CAGGAAGGCCAGACGCGAATTATTTTTGATGGCGTTGGAATTAGCTTATCGACTGCACGGTGCACCAATG
CTTCTGGCGTCAGGCAGCCATCGGAAGCTGTGGTATGGCTGTGCAGGTCGTAAATCACTGCATAATTCGT
GTCGCTCAAGGCGCACTCCCGTTCTGGATAATGTTTTTTGCGCCGACATCATAACGGTTCTGGCAAATAT
TCTGAAATGAGCTGTTGACAATTAATCATCGGCTCGTATAATGTGTGGAATTGTGAGCGGATAACAATTT
CACACAGGAAACAGTATTCATGTCCCCTATACTAGGTTATTGGAAAATTAAGGGCCTTGTGCAACCCACT
CGACTTCTTTTGGAATATCTTGAAGAAAAATATGAAGAGCATTTGTATGAGCGCGATGAAGGTGATAAAT
GGCGAAACAAAAAGTTTGAATTGGGTTTGGAGTTTCCCAATCTTCCTTATTATATTGATGGTGATGTTAA
ATTAACACAGTCTATGGCCATCATACGTTATATAGCTGACAAGCACAACATGTTGGGTGGTTGTCCAAAA
GAGCGTGCAGAGATTTCAATGCTTGAAGGAGCGGTTTTGGATATTAGATACGGTGTTTCGAGAATTGCAT
ATAGTAAAGACTTTGAAACTCTCAAAGTTGATTTTCTTAGCAAGCTACCTGAAATGCTGAAAATGTTCGA
AGATCGTTTATGTCATAAAACATATTTAAATGGTGATCATGTAACCCATCCTGACTTCATGTTGTATGAC
GCTCTTGATGTTGTTTTATACATGGACCCAATGTGCCTGGATGCGTTCCCAAAATTAGTTTGTTTTAAAA
AACGTATTGAAGCTATCCCACAAATTGATAAGTACTTGAAATCCAGCAAGTATATAGCATGGCCTTTGCA
GGGCTGGCAAGCCACGTTTGGTGGTGGCGACCATCCTCCAAAATCGGATCTGGAAGTTCTGTTCCAGGGG
CCCCTGGGATCCCCGGAATTCCCGGGTCGACTCATGGATAATCGTGGTCATTTTTCTTCAAATGGGAATT
TCCCACCGCAAGGATATCACCGACGTGAGCAGTCCCAAGAAGGAATGAGAATCGGGAATCATCACGGACC
GTTTTCTTCGGGCAACATGCGTAGTATTGGAGGCTCAGCTCAAAACCAGCAGCAACGTCATTGGACAAAC
ATGCTCAATGGCTCAAATAATGTTGAGAATTCTTGGGTGTGCTTCTCTGGAAACACGTCTCTTGCCGATG
ATCCAAATGTTCTCTCCAATTTCTCTGCGTTGGCACAACAAAGAGTTAACCATTTTGATACAATTGTGCA
GGAAAGGGACAATAGGAATGCGAGTTTCCTGAATGGTTCAGCAGTTGGAAATAACCTGAACACTTCGTTT
AGCGTTTTTGGCAACTTGCGAGGAGGAGACCAAGATCATCGAGTTCTTTCCGATCACACTGGAATTTACA
CTGGTTTGGGATCCACTGGACAAAACGCTGTTGGAACCGGGATAAGACTGGCCGCTGATGTCGCGAACGG
CAATTTCTTGGAGCAGAGAGCACCTACTGCCATGGGACACAACCAAAGCTATTCTGCACTGAACCAGTCA
TTAGCACCAACACTCCTTGACCAATACAATCAGGCACTCCTCGACCAATACAATCAGTCTTCACAAATGG
CTCAAGGACGAGGATATCCGGCTCCAAATATAGCTTACGGTCTTCAAAATGCCGGTTTTCCAGCTCCACA
AATAGCTCATCGGCCGAATACTCAAAATGCAGATCCTCAAGCGATGAATATGAATAACCGTTTAAGAGAT
CATACCTTCCAGATGCCACATACAAACGCTCAAGTTCCAATGAGTTCTCTGCCAGGTCTATTTAATTTAT
CCATGAATCACGGCTCCGGGAATCAACAGTTCCAAATGAATCAAAGCTCATCAGGCCCTGCACCTCAGTT
GCCTAATCTGTCGGAAAGCTTCCAGATGGCGCAAGGGAGCTCTCAAGTTACAATGAGTTCCAGACCAGCT
CACTCCAACACTTCTATGAATCACAGCTCGAGGAACCAATACAACCACGTGGATCAACGCCCATCACGCC
CTGCACCCCATTTGCCAACTCTGACAAAGGAAGAGGAAGCTTTCTTGGAGACTCCAGATTTTGAACAATT
TGGAAGACAATTGTACAACTACTTGCTTCCGGGAATCCTTCCAAATGGTGCTGCAGACACTTTCAGTGAC
GCTCCCAAGCATCAGTTGCTGAAGCTGGCAAAAACACTGAAGCCGATGCTCTACGACTACTGGCGGAAGA
CGATGCAAATGCAGAATCGTGGAGCCAACATCAACATTATTCAGTGGATTATTGATTTCAACGCCAAGTT
TGCTGCTCTCAACAGTTCAGTTGCCAAAGCCTCAAACTCATCGGATGTTCTCAATCAAACTCTTCCAACT
GCGGCTGAGGTTTCGGATGTTGCCAGAGAGGATGCTTCGACTTCACAGCCATCCAAAAGCCGATCCATGT
ACATTCGTCCCGCTGCCAGTCTTGATAATACCTTGGAGACACTTGATGAGAATTTGGATTCTTCACAAAG
TCATGCCGGGCCAGTTCCAGCAGCTTCAACTAAGCCCAAAACACCATCCTTTGAGAAGATGATTAGATAC
AGTGGTATCAAAAAGCGAAGCACAATGGACATGGATAATTTTGTTCGTATGCTTGATGAAAAGATCAACT
TTTCGCCTGAGCCAAGCACTTCAAGTGATATTGCCAGCTCTGTGAAAGGCTACATGTCTCAATCCTTCCT
CCACCAACAAGATGACGAAGCTCCTGATTGCACCAAGAATGTTCATTCTGAAAGTGATTTGAAACAAGCT
GAGCCACAAGAATCGGACAAGCAAAGTGACAAGGAATTGCCAAGCAATGAATGAGCGGCCGCATCGTGAC
TGACTGACGATCTGCCTCGCGCGTTTCGGTGATGACGGTGAAAACCTCTGACACATGCAGCTCCCGGAGA
CGGTCACAGCTTGTCTGTAAGCGGATGCCGGGAGCAGACAAGCCCGTCAGGGCGCGTCAGCGGGTGTTGG
CGGGTGTCGGGGCGCAGCCATGACCCAGTCACGTAGCGATAGCGGAGTGTATAATTCTTGAAGACGAAAG
GGCCTCGTGATACGCCTATTTTTATAGGTTAATGTCATGATAATAATGGTTTCTTAGACGTCAGGTGGCA
CTTTTCGGGGAAATGTGCGCGGAACCCCTATTTGTTTATTTTTCTAAATACATTCAAATATGTATCCGCT
CATGAGACAATAACCCTGATAAATGCTTCAATAATATTGAAAAAGGAAGAGTATGAGTATTCAACATTTC
CGTGTCGCCCTTATTCCCTTTTTTGCGGCATTTTGCCTTCCTGTTTTTGCTCACCCAGAAACGCTGGTGA
AAGTAAAAGATGCTGAAGATCAGTTGGGTGCACGAGTGGGTTACATCGAACTGGATCTCAACAGCGGTAA
GATCCTTGAGAGTTTTCGCCCCGAAGAACGTTTTCCAATGATGAGCACTTTTAAAGTTCTGCTATGTGGC
GCGGTATTATCCCGTGTTGACGCCGGGCAAGAGCAACTCGGTCGCCGCATACACTATTCTCAGAATGACT
TGGTTGAGTACTCACCAGTCACAGAAAAGCATCTTACGGATGGCATGACAGTAAGAGAATTATGCAGTGC
TGCCATAACCATGAGTGATAACACTGCGGCCAACTTACTTCTGACAACGATCGGAGGACCGAAGGAGCTA
ACCGCTTTTTTGCACAACATGGGGGATCATGTAACTCGCCTTGATCGTTGGGAACCGGAGCTGAATGAAG
CCATACCAAACGACGAGCGTGACACCACGATGCCTGCAGCAATGGCAACAACGTTGCGCAAACTATTAAC
TGGCGAACTACTTACTCTAGCTTCCCGGCAACAATTAATAGACTGGATGGAGGCGGATAAAGTTGCAGGA
CCACTTCTGCGCTCGGCCCTTCCGGCTGGCTGGTTTATTGCTGATAAATCTGGAGCCGGTGAGCGTGGGT
CTCGCGGTATCATTGCAGCACTGGGGCCAGATGGTAAGCCCTCCCGTATCGTAGTTATCTACACGACGGG
GAGTCAGGCAACTATGGATGAACGAAATAGACAGATCGCTGAGATAGGTGCCTCACTGATTAAGCATTGG
TAACTGTCAGACCAAGTTTACTCATATATACTTTAGATTGATTTAAAACTTCATTTTTAATTTAAAAGGA
TCTAGGTGAAGATCCTTTTTGATAATCTCATGACCAAAATCCCTTAACGTGAGTTTTCGTTCCACTGAGC
GTCAGACCCCGTAGAAAAGATCAAAGGATCTTC
Features (pLannotate 1.2.2; 16 found; start..end, strand, type, name):
      1..589     +  rep_origin     ori: high-copy-number ColE1/pMB1/pBR322/pUC origin of replication
    775..826     -  misc_feature   bom (fragment): basis of mobility region from pBR322
    833..910     +  promoter       lacI promoter: lacI
    911..1993    +  CDS            lacI: lac repressor; lacI; The lac repressor binds to the lac operator to inhibit transcription in E. coli. This inhibition can be relieved by adding lactose or isopropyl-β-D-thiogalactopyranoside (IPTG).
   2006..2027    +  protein_bind   CAP binding site: CAP binding activates transcription in the presence of cAMP. E. coli catabolite activator protein
   2042..2072    +  promoter       lac promoter: promoter for the E. coli lac operon
   2080..2096    +  protein_bind   lac operator: The lac repressor binds to the lac operator to inhibit transcription in E. coli. This inhibition can be relieved by adding lactose or isopropyl-β-D-thiogalactopyranoside (IPTG). lac repressor encoded by lacI
   2116..2289    +  CDS            lacZα: LacZα fragment of β-galactosidase; lacZ fragment
   2553..2669    -  CDS            yciV (fragment): RNAAM_ECOLI - Also known as trpH From Escherichia coli (strain K12).
   2745..2773    +  promoter       tac promoter: strong E. coli promoter; hybrid between the trp and lac UV5 promoters
   2781..2797    +  protein_bind   lac operator: The lac repressor binds to the lac operator to inhibit transcription in E. coli. This inhibition can be relieved by adding lactose or isopropyl-β-D-thiogalactopyranoside (IPTG). lac repressor encoded by lacI
   2820..3473    +  CDS            GST26_SCHJA: Experimental evidence at protein level: Swiss-Prot protein existence level 1. GST isoenzymes appear to play a central role in the parasite detoxification system. Other functions are also suspected including a role in increasing the solubility of haematin in the parasite gut. From Schistosoma japonicum (Blood fluke).
   5472..5511    +  CDS            rop (fragment): Rop protein, which maintains plasmids at low copy number; rop
   5613..5653    +  misc_feature   bom (fragment): basis of mobility region from pBR322
   5758..5862    +  promoter       AmpR promoter: bla
   5863..6723    +  CDS            AmpR: β-lactamase; bla; confers resistance to ampicillin, carbenicillin, and related antibiotics
