[The description below was written by a language model from this plasmid's Addgene catalogue record and pLannotate feature annotations shown in this document.]
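Description:
pJW4.31 is a bacterial expression plasmid built on the pGEX-6P-1 GST-fusion backbone, carrying the Caenorhabditis elegans gene meg-1 as an insert of about 1.9 kb cloned between the SalI and NotI sites, for a total of roughly 6.9 kb. The catalogue purpose line reads "expression of GST:MEG-1 in C. elegans", but the vector type, backbone and annotated features all point to expression in E. coli. No nematode promoter or other worm regulatory element is annotated, so the phrase most plausibly refers to the origin of the gene rather than the expression host.

The plasmid replicates from a ColE1/pMB1-type origin and is selected with ampicillin through the bla (β-lactamase) gene and its own promoter. Expression is driven by the tac promoter, a strong trp/lac hybrid, followed by a lac operator. A plasmid-borne lacI gene supplies lac repressor, so transcription stays off until it is induced with IPTG. Downstream lies the Schistosoma japonicum glutathione S-transferase coding sequence. The meg-1 insert is not itself annotated, but it would occupy the unannotated stretch between the end of GST and the remnant rop/bom sequences, giving an N-terminal GST fusion. Backbone carry-over also includes a lacZα segment with its lac promoter, operator and CAP site.

GST fusions of this kind are normally purified on glutathione resin. The pGEX-6P series typically includes a protease cleavage site between GST and the partner, but none is annotated here. MEG-1 belongs to the serine-rich, intrinsically disordered proteins studied in the associated work on RNA granule dynamics and phosphorylation, so the construct is suited to producing recombinant protein for biochemical assays.
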