Addgene plasmid #131371: pJW4.31
Purpose: expression of GST:MEG-1 in C. elegans
Depositing lab: Geraldine Seydoux. Depositing organization: Johns Hopkins University and School of Medicine. Publication: Regulation of RNA granule dynamics by phosphorylation of serine-rich, intrinsically disordered proteins in C. elegans. Wang JT, Smith J, Chen BC, Schmidt H, Rasoloson D, Paix A, Lambrus BG, Calidas D, Betzig E, Seydoux G. Elife. 2014 Dec 23;4. doi: 10.7554/eLife.04591. PubMed 25535836.
Backbone
  Vector backbone: pGEX6p1 (GST-fusion)
  Backbone manufacturer: GE Healthcare
  Backbone size w/o insert (bp): 4984
  Vector type: Bacterial Expression
Growth in bacteria
  Bacterial resistance: Ampicillin, 100 μg/mL
  Growth temperature: 37°C
  Growth strain: DH5alpha
  Copy number: Unknown
Gene/Insert
  Gene/Insert name: meg-1
  Species: C. elegans (nematode)
  Insert size (bp): 1913
  Entrez Gene: meg-1
  Cloning method: Restriction Enzyme; 5′ cloning site SalI (unknown if destroyed); 3′ cloning site NotI (unknown if destroyed)
  Sequencing primers: 5′ TGGCGACCATCCTCCA
Terms and licenses: Academic/Nonprofit Terms; Industry Terms: Not Available to Industry
How to cite: pJW4.31 was a gift from Geraldine Seydoux (Addgene plasmid # 131371 ; http://n2t.net/addgene:131371 ; RRID:Addgene_131371)
